>Addgene plasmid #219392 | SFFV-SOX2-Brd 498 | addgene full sequence | sequence record 450423 | Addgene NGS Result
ATTTATGCAGAGGCCGAGGCCGCCTCGGCCTCTGAGCTATTCCAGAAGTAGTGAGGAGGCTTTTTTGGAG
GCCTAGGGACGTACCCAATTCGCCCTATAGTGAGTCGTATTACGCGCGCTCACTGGCCGTCGTTTTACAA
CGTCGTGACTGGGAAAACCCTGGCGTTACCCAACTTAATCGCCTTGCAGCACATCCCCCTTTCGCCAGCT
GGCGTAATAGCGAAGAGGCCCGCACCGATCGCCCTTCCCAACAGTTGCGCAGCCTGAATGGCGAATGGG
[124 nt withheld, positions 280-403]
C
[91 nt withheld, positions 405-495]
A
[49 nt withheld, positions 497-545]
CCTTTGACGTTGGAGTCCACGTTCTTT
[37 nt withheld, positions 573-609]
ACCCTATCTCGGTCTATTCTTTTGATTTATAAGGGATTTTGCCGATTTCGGCCTATTGGTTAAAAAATGA
GCTGATTTAACAAAAATTTAACGCGAATTTTAACAAAATATTAACGCTTACAATTTAGGTGGCACTTTTC
GGGGAAATGTGCGCGGAACCCCTATTTGTTTATTTTTCTAAATACATTCAAATATGTATCCGCTCATGAG
ACAATAACCCTGATAAATGCTTCAATAATATTGAAAAAGGAAGAGTATGAGTATTCAACATTTCCGTGTC
GCCCTTATTCCCTTTTTTGCGGCATTTTGCCTTCCTGTTTTTGCTCACCCAGAAACGCTGGTGAAAGTAA
AAGATGCTGAAGATCAGTTGGGTGCACGAGTGGGTTACATCGAACTGGATCTCAACAGCGGTAAGATCCT
TGAGAGTTTTCGCCCCGAAGAACGTTTTCCAATGATGAGCACTTTTAAAGTTCTGCTATGTGGCGCGGTA
TTATCCCGTATTGACGCCGGGCAAGAGCAACTCGGTCGCCGCATACACTATTCTCAGAATGACTTGGTTG
AGTACTCACCAGTCACAGAAAAGCATCTTACGGATGGCATGACAGTAAGAGAATTATGCAGTGCTGCCAT
AACCATGAGTGATAACACTGCGGCCAACTTACTTCTGACAACGATCGGAGGACCGAAGGAGCTAACCGCT
TTTTTGCACAACATGGGGGATCATGTAACTCGCCTTGATCGTTGGGAACCGGAGCTGAATGAAGCCATAC
CAAACGACGAGCGTGACACCACGATGCCTGTAGCAATGGCAACAACGTTGCGCAAACTATTAACTGGCGA
ACTACTTACTCTAGCTTCCCGGCAACAATTAATAGACTGGATGGAGGCGGATAAAGTTGCAGGACCACTT
CTGCGCTCGGCCCTTCCGGCTGGCTGGTTTATTGCTGATAAATCTGGAGCCGGTGAGCGTGGGTCTCGCG
GTATCATTGCAGCACTGGGGCCAGATGGTAAGCCCTCCCGTATCGTAGTTATCTACACGACGGGGAGTCA
GGCAACTATGGATGAACGAAATAGACAGATCGCTGAGATAGGTGCCTCACTGATTAAGCATTGGTAACTG
TCAGACCAAGTTTACTCATATATACTTTAGATTGATTTAAAACTTCATTTTTAATTTAAAAGGATCTAGG
TGAAGATCCTTTTTGATAATCTCATGACCAAAATCCCTTAACGTGAGTTTTCGTTCCACTGAGCGTCAGA
CCCCGTAGAAAAGATCAAAGGATCTTCTTGAGATCCTTTTTTTCTGCGCGTAATCTGCTGCTTGCAAACA
AAAAAACCACCGCTACCAGCGGTGGTTTGTTTGCCGGATCAAGAGCTACCAACTCTTTTTCCGAAGGTAA
CTGGCTTCAGCAGAGCGCAGATACCAAATACTGTTCTTCTAGTGTAGCCGTAGTTAGGCCACCACTTCAA
GAACTCTGTAGCACCGCCTACATACCTCGCTCTGCTAATCCTGTTACCAGTGGCTGCTGCCAGTGGCGAT
AAGTCGTGTCTTACCGGGTTGGACTCAAGACGATAGTTACCGGATAAGGCGCAGCGGTCGGGCTGAACGG
GGGGTTCGTGCACACAGCCCAGCTTGGAGCGAACGACCTACACCGAACTGAGATACCTACAGCGTGAGCT
ATGAGAAAGCGCCACGCTTCCCGAAGGGAGAAAGGCGGACAGGTATCCGGTAAGCGGCAGGGTCGGAACA
GGAGAGCGCACGAGGGAGCTTCCAGGGGGAAACGCCTGGTATCTTTATAGTCCTGTCGGGTTTCGCCACC
TCTGACTTGAGCGTCGATTTTTGTGATGCTCGTCAGGGGGGCGGAGCCTATGGAAAAACGCCAGCAACGC
GGCCTTTTTACGGTTCCTGGCCTTTTGCTGGCCTTTTGCTCACATGTTCTTTCCTGCGTTATCCCCTGAT
TCTGTGGATAACCGTATTACCGCCTTTGAGTGAGCTGATACCGCTCGCCGCAGCCGAACGACCGAGCGCA
GCGAGTCAGTGAGCGAGGAAGCGGAAGAGCGCCCAATACGCAAACCGCCTCTCCCCGCGCGTTGGCCGAT
TCATTAATGCAGCTGGCACGACAGGTTTCCCGACTGGAAAGCGGGCAGTGAGCGCAACGCAATTAATGTG
AGTTAGCTCACTCATTAGGCACCCCAGGCTTTACACTTTATGCTTCCGGCTCGTATGTTGTGTGGAATTG
TGAGCGGATAACAATTTCACACAGGAAACAGCTATGACCATGATTACGCCAAGCGCGCAATTAACCCTCA
CTAAAGGGAACAAAAGCTGGAGCTGCAAGCTTAATGTAGTCTTATGCAATACTCTTGTAGTCTTGCAACA
TGGTAACGATGAGTTAGCAACATGCCTTACAAGGAGAGAAAAAGCACCGTGCATGCCGATTGGTGGAAGT
AAGGTGGTACGATCGTGCCTTATTAGGAAGGCAACAGACGGGTCTGACATGGATTGGACGAACCACTGAA
TTGCCGCATTGCAGAGATATTGTATTTAAGTGCCTAGCTCGATACATAAACGGGTCTCTCTGGTTAGACC
AGATCTGAGCCTGGGAGCTCTCTGGCTAACTAGGGAACCCACTGCTTAAGCCTCAATAAAGCTTGCCTTG
AGTGCTTCAAGTAGTGTGTGCCCGTCTGTTGTGTGACTCTGGTAACTAGAGATCCCTCAGACCCTTTTAG
TCAGTGTGGAAAATCTCTAGCAGTGGCGCCCGAACAGGGACTTGAAAGCGAAAGGGAAACCAGAGGAGCT
CTCTCGACGCAGGACTCGGCTTGCTGAAGCGCGCACGGCAAGAGGCGAGGGGCGGCGACTGGTGAGTACG
CCAAAAATTTTGACTAGCGGAGGCTAGAAGGAGAGAGATGGGTGCGAGAGCGTCAGTATTAAGCGGGGGA
GAATTAGATCGCGATGGGAAAAAATTCGGTTAAGGCCAGGGGGAAAGAAAAAATATAAATTAAAACATAT
AGTATGGGCAAGCAGGGAGCTAGAACGATTCGCAGTTAATCCTGGCCTGTTAGAAACATCAGAAGGCTGT
AGACAAATACTGGGACAGCTACAACCATCCCTTCAGACAGGATCAGAAGAACTTAGATCATTATATAATA
CAGTAGCAACCCTCTATTGTGTGCATCAAAGGATAGAGATAAAAGACACCAAGGAAGCTTTAGACAAGAT
AGAGGAAGAGCAAAACAAAAGTAAGACCACCGCACAGCAAGCGGCCGCTGATCTTCAGACCTGGAGGAGG
AGATATGAGGGACAATTGGAGAAGTGAATTATATAAATATAAAGTAGTAAAAATTGAACCATTAGGAGTA
GCACCCACCAAGGCAAAGAGAAGAGTGGTGCAGAGAGAAAAAAGAGCAGTGGGAATAGGAGCTTTGTTCC
TTGGGTTCTTGGGAGCAGCAGGAAGCACTATGGGCGCAGCGTCAATGACGCTGACGGTACAGGCCAGACA
ATTATTGTCTGGTATAGTGCAGCAGCAGAACAATTTGCTGAGGGCTATTGAGGCGCAACAGCATCTGTTG
CAACTCACAGTCTGGGGCATCAAGCAGCTCCAGGCAAGAATCCTGGCTGTGGAAAGATACCTAAAGGATC
AACAGCTCCTGGGGATTTGGGGTTGCTCTGGAAAACTCATTTGCACCACTGCTGTGCCTTGGAATGCTAG
TTGGAGTAATAAATCTCTGGAACAGATTTGGAATCACACGACCTGGATGGAGTGGGACAGAGAAATTAAC
AATTACACAAGCTTAATACACTCCTTAATTGAAGAATCGCAAAACCAGCAAGAAAAGAATGAACAAGAAT
TATTGGAATTAGATAAATGGGCAAGTTTGTGGAATTGGTTTAACATAACAAATTGGCTGTGGTATATAAA
ATTATTCATAATGATAGTAGGAGGCTTGGTAGGTTTAAGAATAGTTTTTGCTGTACTTTCTATAGTGAAT
AGAGTTAGGCAGGGATATTCACCATTATCGTTTCAGACCCACCTCCCAACCCCGAGGGGACCCGACAGGC
CCGAAGGAATAGAAGAAGAAGGTGGAGAGAGAGACAGAGACAGATCCATTCGATTAGTGAACGGATCTCG
ACGGTATCGGTTAACTTTTAAAAGAAAAGGGGGGATTGGGGGGTACAGTGCAGGGGAAAGAATAGTAGAC
ATAATAGCAACAGACATACAAACTAAAGAATTACAAAAACAAATTACAAAAATTCAAAATTTTATCGATC
ACGAGACTAGCCTCGAGCTGGCTGCAGTAACGCCATTTTGCAAGGCATGGAAAAATACCAAACCAAGAAT
AGAGAAGTTCAGATCAAGGGCGGGTACATGAAAATAGCTAACGTTGGGCCAAACAGGATATCTGCGGTGA
GCAGTTTCGGCCCCGGCCCGGGGCCAAGAACAGATGGTCACCGCAGTTTCGGCCCCGGCCCGAGGCCAAG
AACAGATGGTCCCCAGATATGGCCCAACCCTCAGCAGTTTCTTAAGACCCATCAGATGTTTCCAGGCTCC
CCCAAGGACCTGAAATGACCCTGCGCCTTATTTGAATTAACCAATCAGCCTGCTTCTCGCTTCTGTTCGC
GCGCTTCTGCTTCCCGAGCTCTATAAAAGAGCTCACAACCCCTCACTCGGCGCGCCAGTCCTCCGACAGA
CTGAGTCGGCCGGTCGAATCAAGCTTATCGATACCGTCGACGGATCCGCTAGCCCGCGGTTCGAAATGTA
CAACATGATGGAGACGGAGCTGAAGCCGCCGGGCCCGCAGCAAACTTCGGGGGGCGGCGGCGGCAACTCC
ACCGCGGCGGCGGCCGGCGGCAACCAGAAAAACAGCCCGGACCGCGTCAAGCGGCCCATGAATGCCTTCA
TGGTGTGGTCCCGCGGGCAGCGGCGCAAGATGGCCCAGGAGAACCCCAAGATGCACAACTCGGAGATCAG
CAAGCGCCTGGGCGCCGAGTGGAAACTTTTGTCGGAGACGGAGAAGCGGCCGTTCATCGACGAGGCTAAG
CGGCTGCGAGCGCTGCACATGAAGGAGCACCCGGATTATAAATACCGGCCCCGGCGGAAAACCAAGACGC
TCATGAAGAAGGATAAGTACACGCTGCCCGGCGGGCTGCTGGCCCCCGGCGGCAATAGCATGGCGAGCGG
GGTCGGGGTGGGCGCCGGCCTGGGCGCGGGCGTGAACCAGCGCATGGACAGTTACGCGCACATGAACGGC
TGGAGCAACGGCAGCTACAGCATGATGCAGGACCAGCTGGGCTACCCGCAGCACCCGGGCCTCAATGCGC
ACGGCGCAGCGCAGATGCAGCCCATGCACCGCTACGACGTGAGCGCCCTGCAGTACAACTCCATGACCAG
CTCGCAGACCTACATGAACGGCTCGCCCACCTACAGCATGTCCTACTCGCAGCAGGGCACCCCTGGCATG
GCTCTTGGCTCCATGGGTTCGGTGGTCAAGTCCGAGGCCAGCTCCAGCCCCCCTGTGGTTACCTCTTCCT
CCCACTCCAGGGCGCCCTGCCAGGCCGGGGACCTCCGGGACATGATCAGCATGTATCTCCCCGGCGCCGA
GGTGCCGGAACCCGCCGCCCCCAGCAGACTTCACATGTCCCAGCACTACCAGAGCGGCCCGGTGCCCGGC
ACGGCCATTAACGGCACACTGCCCCTCTCACACATGTAGACCGGTCGGATCCCCCGGGCTGCAGGAATTC
GAGCATCTTACCGCCATTTATTCCCATATTTGTTCTGTTTTTCTTGATTTGGGTATACATTTAAATGTTA
ATAAAACAAAATGGTGGGGCAATCATTTACATTTTTAGGGATATGTAATTACTAGTTCAGGTGTATTGCC
ACAAGACAAACATGTTAAGAAACTTTCCCGTTATTTACGCTCTGTTCCTGTTAATCAACCTCTGGATTAC
AAAATTTGTGAAAGATTGACTGATATTCTTAACTATGTTGCTCCTTTTACGCTGTGTGGATATGCTGCTT
TAATGCCTCTGTATCATGCTATTGCTTCCCGTACGGCTTTCGTTTTCTCCTCCTTGTATAAATCCTGGTT
GCTGTCTCTTTATGAGGAGTTGTGGCCCGTTGTCCGTCAACGTGGCGTGGTGTGCTCTGTGTTTGCTGAC
GCAACCCCCACTGGCTGGGGCATTGCCACCACCTGTCAACTCCTTTCTGGGACTTTCGCTTTCCCCCTCC
CGATCGCCACGGCAGAACTCATCGCCGCCTGCCTTGCCCGCTGCTGGACAGGGGCTAGGTTGCTGGGCAC
TGATAATTCCGTGGTGTTGTCGGGGAAGCTGACGTCCTTTGCAATTCGATATCAAGCTGTACCTTCTAGA
TGTACACGACTCGTAGCGCTTCTAGACCAATGACTTACAAGGCAGCTGTAGATCTTAGCCACTTTTTAAA
AGAAAAGGGGGGACTGGAAGGGCTAATTCACTCCCAACGAAGACAAGATCTGCTTTTTGCTTGTACTGGG
TCTCTCTGGTTAGACCAGATCTGAGCCTGGGAGCTCTCTGGCTAACTAGGGAACCCACTGCTTAAGCCTC
AATAAAGCTTGCCTTGAGTGCTTCAAGTAGTGTGTGCCCGTCTGTTGTGTGACTCTGGTAACTAGAGATC
CCTCAGACCCTTTTAGTCAGTGTGGAAAATCTCTAGCAGTAGTAGTTCATGTCATCTTATTATTCAGTAT
TTATAACTTGCAAAGAAATGAATATCAGAGAGTGAGAGGAACTTGTTTATTGCAGCTTATAATGGTTACA
AATAAAGCAATAGCATCACAAATTTCACAAATAAAGCATTTTTTTCACTGCATTCTAGTTGTGGTTTGTC
CAAACTCATCAATGTATCTTATCATGTCTGGCTCTAGCTATCCCGCCCCTAACTCCGCCCATCCCGCCCC
TAACTCCGCCCAGTTCCGCCCATTCTCCGCCCCATGGCTGACTAATTTTTTTT
Features (pLannotate 1.2.2; 29 found; start..end, strand, type, name):
     94..112     -  promoter       T7 promoter: promoter for bacteriophage T7 RNA polymerase
    120..275     +  CDS            lacZα (fragment): LacZα fragment of β-galactosidase; lacZ fragment
    280..708     +  rep_origin     f1 ori (sequence partly withheld): f1 bacteriophage origin of replication; arrow indicates direction of (+) strand synthesis
    761..865     +  promoter       AmpR promoter: bla
    866..1726    +  CDS            AmpR: β-lactamase; bla; confers resistance to ampicillin, carbenicillin, and related antibiotics
   1897..2485    +  rep_origin     ori: high-copy-number ColE1/pMB1/pBR322/pUC origin of replication
   2668..2760    +  CDS            lacI (fragment): lac repressor; lacI; The lac repressor binds to the lac operator to inhibit transcription in E. coli. This inhibition can be relieved by adding lactose or isopropyl-β-D-thiogalactopyranoside (IPTG).
   2773..2794    +  protein_bind   CAP binding site: CAP binding activates transcription in the presence of cAMP. E. coli catabolite activator protein
   2809..2839    +  promoter       lac promoter: promoter for the E. coli lac operon
   2847..2863    +  protein_bind   lac operator: The lac repressor binds to the lac operator to inhibit transcription in E. coli. This inhibition can be relieved by adding lactose or isopropyl-β-D-thiogalactopyranoside (IPTG). lac repressor encoded by lacI
   2908..2926    +  promoter       T3 promoter: promoter for bacteriophage T3 RNA polymerase
   2954..3180    +  promoter       RSV promoter: Rous sarcoma virus enhancer/promoter
   3181..3361    +  LTR            5' LTR (truncated): truncated 5' long terminal repeat (LTR) from HIV-1
   3408..3533    +  misc_feature   HIV-1 Ψ: packaging signal of human immunodeficiency virus type 1
   3517..3880    +  CDS            HIV-1 gag (fragment): gag protein from human immunodeficiency virus 1; gag
   4026..4259    +  misc_feature   RRE: The Rev response element (RRE) of HIV-1 allows for Rev-dependent mRNA export from the nucleus to the cytoplasm.
   4636..4736    +  CDS            Rev (fragment): human immunodeficiency virus 1 (HIV-1) Rev protein; rev; enhances nuclear export of unspliced and incompletely spliced viral mRNAs
   4755..4872    +  misc_feature   cPPT/CTS: central polypurine tract and central termination sequence of HIV-1
   4906..5307    +  promoter       SFFV promoter: spleen focus-forming virus long terminal repeat (LTR) promoter
   5317..5340    +  misc_feature   MCS (fragment): pBluescript multiple cloning site
   5365..6315    +  CDS            SOX2: SOX2_HUMAN - Experimental evidence at protein level: Swiss-Prot protein existence level 1. Transcription factor that forms a trimeric complex with OCT4 on DNA and controls the expression of a number of genes involved in embryonic development such as YES1, FGF4, UTF1 and ZFP206 (By similarity). Binds to the proximal enhancer region of NANOG (By similarity). Critical for early embryogenesis and for embryonic stem cell pluripotency (PubMed:18035408). Downstream SRRT target that mediates the promotion of neural stem cell self-renewal (By similarity). Keeps neural cells undifferentiated by countera
   6326..6351    +  misc_feature   MCS (fragment): pBluescript multiple cloning site
   6351..6410    +  CDS            S (fragment): HBSAG_WHV6 - Experimental evidence at transcript level: Swiss-Prot protein existence level 2. The middle envelope protein plays an important role in the budding of the virion. It is involved in the induction of budding in a nucleocapsid independent way. In this process the majority of envelope proteins bud to form subviral lipoprotein particles of 22 nm of diameter that do not contain a nucleocapsid (By similarity). From Woodchuck hepatitis B virus (isolate w64/pWS23) (WHV).
   6542..6945    +  misc_feature   WPRE: woodchuck hepatitis virus posttranscriptional regulatory element
   7003..7062    +  CDS            nef (fragment): NEF_HV1Z2 - Experimental evidence at protein level: Swiss-Prot protein existence level 1. Extracellular Nef protein targets CD4(+) T-lymphocytes for apoptosis by interacting with CXCR4 surface receptors. From Human immunodeficiency virus type 1 group M subtype D (isolate Z2/CDC-Z34) (HIV-1).
   7064..7297    +  LTR            3' LTR (ΔU3): self-inactivating 3' long terminal repeat (LTR) from HIV-1
   7369..7490    +  polyA_signal   SV40 poly(A) signal: SV40 polyadenylation signal
   7509..7530    +  rep_origin     SV40 ori (fragment): SV40 origin of replication
   7530..73      +  rep_origin     SV40 ori (across the origin): SV40 origin of replication
