[The description below was written by a language model from this plasmid's Addgene catalogue record and pLannotate feature annotations shown in this document.]
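Description:
SFFV-SOX2-Brd 498 is a third-generation-style, self-inactivating HIV-1 lentiviral transfer plasmid built on the SFFV-MCS backbone and carrying the human transcription factor SOX2 together with an assigned DNA barcode. In bacteria it is maintained through a high-copy ColE1/pUC-type origin and selected with ampicillin via the β-lactamase gene. The backbone also retains an f1 origin, lacZα and lac regulatory remnants, and T7 and T3 promoters typical of a pBluescript-derived scaffold. No mammalian selection marker or fluorescent reporter appears in the feature table.

The viral genome is transcribed in packaging cells from an RSV promoter fused to a truncated 5' LTR, which makes genomic RNA production Tat-independent. This is followed by the Ψ packaging signal with a partial gag sequence, the Rev response element for nuclear export of unspliced RNA, and the cPPT/CTS, which aids nuclear import in target cells. The spleen focus-forming virus promoter, a strong promoter often favoured in haematopoietic cells, drives the SOX2 coding sequence, which sits between flanking multiple-cloning-site fragments. A WPRE downstream enhances transcript stability and expression. According to the depositor, the barcode lies after the WPRE at an XbaI site, giving the layout SFFV–TF–WPRE–barcode; it is not annotated as a separate feature. This position would place it within the expressed transcript upstream of the ΔU3 3' LTR. An SV40 polyadenylation signal and SV40 origin lie beyond the LTR.

The construct belongs to a barcoded transcription factor collection made for a combinatorial screening platform for immune cell reprogramming, where the barcode identifies which factor was delivered to a transduced cell.
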