Addgene plasmid #219392: SFFV-SOX2-Brd 498
Purpose: Transcription factor SOX2 with a specific barcode assigned.
Depositing lab: Filipe Pereira. Depositing organization: Center for Neuroscience and Cell Biology, University of Coimbra. Publication: A combinatorial transcription factor screening platform for immune cell reprogramming. Kurochkin I, Altman AR, Caiado I, Pertiga-Cabral D, Halitzki E, Minaeva M, Zimmermannova O, Henriques-Oliveira L, Klein D, Nair M, Oliveira D, Cajal LR, Knittel R, Feick C, Ringner M, Martin M, Cirovic B, Pires CF, Rosa FF, Sitnicka E, Theis FJ, Pereira CF. Cell Syst. 2026 Jan 21;17(1):101457. doi: 10.1016/j.cels.2025.101457. Epub 2026 Jan 14. PubMed 41539305.
Backbone
  Vector backbone: SFFV-MCS
  Backbone size w/o insert (bp): 6638
  Vector type: Lentiviral
Growth in bacteria
  Bacterial resistance: Ampicillin, 100 μg/mL
  Growth temperature: 37°C
  Growth strain: NEB Stable
  Copy number: High Copy
Gene/Insert
  Gene/Insert name: SOX2
  Species: H. sapiens (human)
  Insert size (bp): 954
  Entrez Gene: SOX2 (a.k.a. ANOP3, MCOPS3)
  Promoter: The spleen focus-forming virus (SFFV) promoter
  Cloning method: Restriction Enzyme; 5′ cloning site Bsp119I (not destroyed); 3′ cloning site BstHI (not destroyed)
Terms and licenses: Academic/Nonprofit Terms; Industry Terms: Not Available to Industry
Depositor comments: Barcode sequence cloned into XbaI restriction site. Design of plasmid is as follows: SFFV-[TF sequence]-WPRE-[Barcode sequence].
How to cite: SFFV-SOX2-Brd 498 was a gift from Filipe Pereira (Addgene plasmid # 219392 ; http://n2t.net/addgene:219392 ; RRID:Addgene_219392)
