>Addgene plasmid #219392 | SFFV-SOX2-Brd 498 | depositor partial sequence | sequence record 428656 | TF ORF
ATGTACAACATGATGGAGACGGAGCTGAAGCCGCCGGGCCCGCAGCAAACTTCGGGGGGCGGCGGCGGCA
ACTCCACCGCGGCGGCGGCCGGCGGCAACCAGAAAAACAGCCCGGACCGCGTCAAGCGGCCCATGAATGC
CTTCATGGTGTGGTCCCGCGGGCAGCGGCGCAAGATGGCCCAGGAGAACCCCAAGATGCACAACTCGGAG
ATCAGCAAGCGCCTGGGCGCCGAGTGGAAACTTTTGTCGGAGACGGAGAAGCGGCCGTTCATCGACGAGG
CTAAGCGGCTGCGAGCGCTGCACATGAAGGAGCACCCGGATTATAAATACCGGCCCCGGCGGAAAACCAA
GACGCTCATGAAGAAGGATAAGTACACGCTGCCCGGCGGGCTGCTGGCCCCCGGCGGCAATAGCATGGCG
AGCGGGGTCGGGGTGGGCGCCGGCCTGGGCGCGGGCGTGAACCAGCGCATGGACAGTTACGCGCACATGA
ACGGCTGGAGCAACGGCAGCTACAGCATGATGCAGGACCAGCTGGGCTACCCGCAGCACCCGGGCCTCAA
TGCGCACGGCGCAGCGCAGATGCAGCCCATGCACCGCTACGACGTGAGCGCCCTGCAGTACAACTCCATG
ACCAGCTCGCAGACCTACATGAACGGCTCGCCCACCTACAGCATGTCCTACTCGCAGCAGGGCACCCCTG
GCATGGCTCTTGGCTCCATGGGTTCGGTGGTCAAGTCCGAGGCCAGCTCCAGCCCCCCTGTGGTTACCTC
TTCCTCCCACTCCAGGGCGCCCTGCCAGGCCGGGGACCTCCGGGACATGATCAGCATGTATCTCCCCGGC
GCCGAGGTGCCGGAACCCGCCGCCCCCAGCAGACTTCACATGTCCCAGCACTACCAGAGCGGCCCGGTGC
CCGGCACGGCCATTAACGGCACACTGCCCCTCTCACACATGTGA
