>Addgene plasmid #219392 | SFFV-SOX2-Brd 498 | depositor partial sequence | sequence record 428657 | Barcode sequence
TGTACACGACTCGTAGCGCT
